>Addgene plasmid #162283 | pEPQD0KN0025 | addgene full sequence | sequence record 320854 | Addgene NGS Result
TATGGAAAAACGCCAGCAACGCGATCCCGCGAAATTAATACGACTCACTATAGGGACACCACAACGGTTT
CCCTCTAGAAATAATTTTGTTTAACTTTAAGAAGGAGATATACAAATGTGAGACCGTCACAGCTTGTCTG
TAAGCGGATGCCGGGAGCAGACAAGCCCGTCAGGGCGCGTCAGCGGGTGTTGGCGGGTGTCGGGGCTGGC
TTAACTATGCGGCATCAGAGCAGATTGTACTGAGAGTGCACCATATGCGGTGTGAAATACCGCACAGATG
CGTAAGGAGAAAATACCGCATCAGGCGCCATTCGCCATTCAGGCTGCGCAACTGTTGGGAAGGGCGATCG
GTGCGGGCCTCTTCGCTATTACGCCAGCTGGCGAAAGGGGGATGTGCTGCAAGGCGATTAAGTTGGGTAA
CGCCAGGGTTTTCCCAGTCACGACGTTGTAAAACGACGGCCAGTGAATTCGAGCTCGGTACCCGGGGATC
CTCTAGAGTCGACCTGCAGGCATGCAAGCTTGGCGTAATCATGGTCATAGCTGTTTCCTGTGTGAAATTG
TTATCCGCTCACAATTCCACACAACATACGAGCCGGAAGCATAAAGTGTAAAGCCTGGGGTGCCTAATGA
GTGAGCTAACTCACATTAATTGCGTTGCGCTCACTGCCCGCTTTCCAGTCGGGAAACCTGTCGTGCCAGC
TAGGTCTCAGCTTCGGCTGCTAACAAAGCCCGAAAGGAAGCTGAGTTGGCTGCTGCCACCGCTGAGCAAT
AACTAGCATAACCCCTTGGGGCCTCTAAACGGGTCTTGAGGGGTTTTTTGCTGAAAGCCAATTCTGATTA
GAAAAACTCATCGAGCATCAAATGAAACTGCAATTTATTCATATCAGGATTATCAATACCATATTTTTGA
AAAAGCCGTTTCTGTAATGAAGGAGAAAACTCACCGAGGCAGTTCCATAGGATGGCAAGATCCTGGTATC
GGTCTGCGATTCCGACTCGTCCAACATCAATACAACCTATTAATTTCCCCTCGTCAAAAATAAGGTTATC
AAGTGAGAAATCACCATGAGTGACGACTGAATCCGGTGAGAATGGCAAAAGCTTATGCATTTCTTTCCAG
ACTTGTTCAACAGGCCAGCCATTACGCTCGTCATCAAAATCACTCGCATCAACCAAACCGTTATTCATTC
GTGATTGCGCCTGAGCGAGACGAAATACGCGATCGCTGTTAAAAGGACAATTACAAACAGGAATCGAATG
CAACCGGCGCAGGAACACTGCCAGCGCATCAACAATATTTTCACCTGAATCAGGATATTCTTCTAATACC
TGGAATGCTGTTTTCCCGGGGATCGCAGTGGTGAGTAACCATGCATCATCAGGAGTACGGATAAAATGCT
TGATGGTCGGAAGAGGCATAAATTCCGTCAGCCAGTTTAGTCTGACCATCTCATCTGTAACATCATTGGC
AACGCTACCTTTGCCATGTTTCAGAAACAACTCTGGCGCATCGGGCTTCCCATACAATCGATAGATTGTC
GCACCTGATTGCCCGACATTATCGCGAGCCCATTTATACCCATATAAATCAGCATCCATGTTGGAATTTA
ATCGCGGCTTCGAGCAAGACGTTTCCCGTTGAATATGGCTCATAACACCCCTTGTATTACTGTTTATGTA
AGCAGACAGTTTTATTGTTCATGATGATATATTTTTATCTTGTGCAATGTAACATCAGAGATTTTGAGAC
ACAACGTGAGATCAAAGGATCTTCTTGAGATCCTTTTTTTCTGCGCGTAATCTGCTGCTTGCAAACAAAA
AAACCACCGCTACCAGCGGTGGTTTGTTTGCCGGATCAAGAGCTACCAACTCTTTTTCCGAAGGTAACTG
GCTTCAGCAGAGCGCAGATACCAAATACTGTTCTTCTAGTGTAGCCGTAGTTAGGCCACCACTTCAAGAA
CTCTGTAGCACCGCCTACATACCTCGCTCTGCTAATCCTGTTACCAGTGGCTGCTGCCAGTGGCGATAAG
TCGTGTCTTACCGGGTTGGACTCAAGACGATAGTTACCGGATAAGGCGCAGCGGTCGGGCTGAACGGGGG
GTTCGTGCACACAGCCCAGCTTGGAGCGAACGACCTACACCGAACTGAGATACCTACAGCGTGAGCTATG
AGAAAGCGCCACGCTTCCCGAAGGGAGAAAGGCGGACAGGTATCCGGTAAGCGGCAGGGTCGGAACAGGA
GAGCGCACGAGGGAGCTTCCAGGGGGAAACGCCTGGTATCTTTATAGTCCTGTCGGGTTTCGCCACCTCT
GACTTGAGCGTCGATTTTTGTGATGCTCGTCAGGGGGGCGGAGCC
Features (pLannotate 1.2.2; 13 found; start..end, strand, type, name):
     36..54      +  promoter       T7 promoter: promoter for bacteriophage T7 RNA polymerase
     86..108     +  RBS            RBS: efficient ribosome binding site from bacteriophage T7 gene 10 (Olins and Rangwala, 1989)
    206..305     +  misc_feature   bom (fragment): basis of mobility region from pBR322
    311..468     -  CDS            lacZα (fragment): LacZα fragment of β-galactosidase; lacZ fragment
    465..521     +  misc_feature   MCS: pUC18/19 multiple cloning site
    558..574     -  protein_bind   lac operator: The lac repressor binds to the lac operator to inhibit transcription in E. coli. This inhibition can be relieved by adding lactose or isopropyl-β-D-thiogalactopyranoside (IPTG). lac repressor encoded by lacI
    582..612     -  promoter       lac promoter: promoter for the E. coli lac operon
    627..648     -  protein_bind   CAP binding site: CAP binding activates transcription in the presence of cAMP. E. coli catabolite activator protein
    661..701     -  CDS            lacI (fragment): lac repressor; lacI; The lac repressor binds to the lac operator to inhibit transcription in E. coli. This inhibition can be relieved by adding lactose or isopropyl-β-D-thiogalactopyranoside (IPTG).
    716..765     +  CDS            SET1 (fragment): solubility-enhancement tag derived from T7 phage gene 10B
    773..820     +  terminator     T7 terminator: transcription terminator for bacteriophage T7 RNA polymerase
    838..1653    -  CDS            KanR: aminoglycoside phosphotransferase; aph(3')-Ia; confers resistance to kanamycin in bacteria or G418 (Geneticin®) in eukaryotes
   1775..8       +  rep_origin     ori (across the origin): high-copy-number ColE1/pMB1/pBR322/pUC origin of replication
