[The description below was written by a language model from this plasmid's Addgene catalogue record and pLannotate feature annotations shown in this document.]
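Description:
pEPQD0KN0025 is a compact (about 2.4 kb) empty acceptor plasmid built on a pUC18 backbone. It is designed to receive coding sequences by Golden Gate assembly and to yield templates for T7-driven cell-free protein synthesis in E. coli extracts. It is propagated in standard E. coli cloning strains through the high-copy ColE1/pUC origin of replication and is selected with kanamycin via an aminoglycoside phosphotransferase (KanR) gene. The record lists no insert.

The expression framework consists of a bacteriophage T7 promoter followed by the efficient ribosome binding site from T7 gene 10, with a T7 terminator downstream. Between these elements sits a reverse-oriented lacZα cassette with its own lac promoter, lac operator and CAP binding site, along with the pUC18/19 multiple cloning site. Short fragments annotated as bom and lacI flank it and are probably carried over from the source of the cassette. According to the catalogue entry, BsaI digestion produces GCTT and AATG overhangs for directional insertion of a part. The position of the lacZα cassette suggests it is the dropout region replaced during assembly, which would allow blue/white screening, although the record does not state this explicitly and the BsaI sites themselves are not annotated. A short fragment just upstream of the terminator matches the T7 gene 10B-derived SET1 solubility tag. It is only a partial hit and may simply reflect phage-derived sequence near the terminator rather than a functional tag.

Once assembled, an inserted open reading frame lies under T7 promoter and RBS control. The associated work used such plasmids for biofoundry-assisted expression and characterisation of plant proteins.
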