Addgene plasmid #162283: pEPQD0KN0025
Purpose: (Empty Backbone) Acceptor for golden gate assembly with BsaI overhangs GCTT-AATG. Generates plasmids for T7-driven E. coli cell-free protein synthesis
Depositing lab: Nicola Patron. Depositing organization: Earlham Institute. Publication: Biofoundry-assisted expression and characterization of plant proteins. Dudley QM, Cai YM, Kallam K, Debreyne H, Carrasco Lopez JA, Patron NJ. Synth Biol (Oxf). 2021 Sep 11;6(1):ysab029. doi: 10.1093/synbio/ysab029. eCollection 2021. PubMed 34693026.
Backbone
  Vector backbone: pUC18
  Vector type: Bacterial Expression
Growth in bacteria
  Bacterial resistance: Kanamycin, 50 μg/mL
  Growth temperature: 37°C
  Growth strain: DH5alpha
  Copy number: High Copy
Gene/Insert
  Gene/Insert name: None
Terms and licenses: Academic/Nonprofit Terms; Industry Terms: Not Available to Industry
How to cite: pEPQD0KN0025 was a gift from Nicola Patron (Addgene plasmid # 162283 ; http://n2t.net/addgene:162283 ; RRID:Addgene_162283)
